>Addgene plasmid #164427 | AAV-hRedOpsin-TGFB1 | addgene full sequence | sequence record 337694 | Addgene NGS Result
GAAGAGCGCCCAATACGCAAACCGCCTCTCCCCGCGCGTTGGCCGATTCATTAATGCAGCTGGCACGACA
GGTTTCCCGACTGGAAAGCGGGCAGTGAGCGCAACGCAATTAATGTGAGTTAGCTCACTCATTAGGCACC
CCAGGCTTTACACTTTATGCTTCCGGCTCGTATGTTGTGTGGAATTGTGAGCGGATAACAATTTCACACA
GGAAACAGCTATGACCATGATTACGCCAGATTTAATTAAGGCCTTAATTAGGCTGCGCGCTCGCTCGCTC
ACTGAGGCCGCCCGGGCAAAGCCCGGGCGTCGGGCGACCTTTGGTCGCCCGGCCTCAGTGAGCGAGCGAG
CGCGCAGAGAGGGAGTGGCCAACTCCATCACTAGGGGTTCCTTGTAGTTAATGATTAACCCGCCATGCTA
CTTATCTACGTAGCCATGCTCTAGGAAGATCGGAATTCGCCCTTAAGCTAGCCTACAGCAGCCAGGGTGA
GATTATGAGGCTGAGCTGAGAATATCAAGACTGTACCGAGTAGGGGGCCTTGGCAAGTGTGGAGAGCCCG
GCAGCTGGGGCAGAGGGCGGAGTACGGTGTGCGTTTACGGACCTCTTCAAACGAGGTAGGAAGGTCAGAA
GTCAAAAAGGGAACAAATGATGTTTAACCACACAAAAATGAAAATCCAATGGTTGGATATCCATTCCAAA
TACACAAAGGCAACGGATAAGTGATCCGGGCCAGGCACAGAAGGCCATGCACCCGTAGGATTGCACTCAG
AGCTCCCAAATGCATAGGAATAGAAGGGTGGGTGCAGGAGGCTGAGGGGTGGGGAAAGGGCATGGGTGTT
TCATGAGGACAGAGCTTCCGTTTCATGCAATGAAAAGAGTTTGGAGACGGATGGTGGTGACTGGACTATA
CACTTACACACGGTAGCGATGGTACACTTTGTATTATGTATATTTTACCACGATCTTTTTAAAGTGTCAA
AGGCAAATGGCCAAATGGTTCCTTGTCCTATAGCTGTAGCAGCCATCGGCTGTTAGTGACAAAGCCCCTG
AGTCAAGATGACAGCAGCCCCCATAACTCCTAATCGGCTCTCCCGCGTGGAGTCATTTAGGAGTAGTCGC
ATTAGAGACAAGTCCAACATCTAATCTTCCACCCTGGCCAGGGCCCCAGCTGGCAGCGAGGGTGGGAGAC
TCCGGGCAGAGCAGAGGGCGCTGACATTGGGGCCCGGCCTGGCTTGGGTCCCTCTGGCCTTTCCCCAGGG
GCCCTCTTTCCTTGGGGCTTTCTTGGGCCGCCACTGCTCCCGCTCCTCTCCCCCCATCCCACCCCCTCAC
CCCCTCGTTCTTCATATCCTTCTCTAGTGCTCCCTCCACTTTCATCCACCCTTCTGCAAGAGTGTGGGAC
CACAAATGAGTTTTCACCTGGCCTGGGGACACACGTGCCCCCACAGGTGCTGAGTGACTTTCTAGGACAG
TAATCTGCTTTAGGCTAAAATGGGACTTGATCTTCTGTTAGCCCTAATCATCAATTAGCAGAGCCGGTGA
AGGTGCAGAACCTACCGCCTTTCCAGGCCTCCTCCCACCTCTGCCACCTCCACTCTCCTTCCTGGGATGT
GGGGGCTGGCACACGTGTGGCCCAGGGCATTGGTGGGATTGCACTGAGCTGGGTCATTAGCGTAATCCTG
GACAAGGGCAGACAGGGCGAGCGGAGGGCCAGCTCCGGGGCTCAGGCAAGGCTGGGGGCTTCCCCCAGAC
ACCCCACTCCTCCTCTGCTGGACCCCCACTTCATAGGGCACTTCGTGTTCTCAAAGGGCTTCCAAATAGC
ATGGTGGCCTTGGATGCCCAGGGAAGCCTCAGAGTTGCTTATCTCCCTCTAGACAGAAGGGGAATCTCGG
TCAAGAGGGAGAGGTCGCCCTGTTCAAGGCCACCCAGCCAGCTCATGGCGGTAATGGGACAAGGCTGGCC
AGCCATCCCACCCTCAGAAGGGACCCGGTGGGGCAGGTGATCTCAGAGGAGGCTCACTTCTGGGTCTCAC
ATTCTTGGATCCGGTTCCAGGCCTCGGCCCTAAATAGTCTCCCTGGGCTTTCAAGAGAACCACATGAGAA
AGGAGGATTCGGGCTCTGAGCAGTTTCACCACCCACCCCCCAGTCTGCAAATCCTGACCCGTGGGTCCAC
CTGCCCCAAAGGCGGACGCAGGACAGTAGAAGGGAACAGAGAACACATAAACACAGAGAGGGCCACAGCG
GCTCCCACAGTCACCGCCACCTTCCTGGCGGGGATGGGTGGGGCGTCTGAGTTTGGTTCCCAGCAAATCC
CTCTGAGCCGCCCTTGCGGGCTCGCCTCAGGAGCAGGGGAGCAAGAGGTGGGAGGAGGAGGTCTAAGTCC
CAGGCCCAATTAAGAGATCAGGTAGTGTAGGGTTTGGGAGCTTTTAAGGTGAAGAGGCCCGGGCTGATCC
CACAGGCCAGTATAAAGCGCCGTGACCCTCAGGTGATGCGCCAGGGCCGGCTGCCGTCGGGGACAGGGCT
TTCCATAGCGGCCGCCATGCCGCCCTCGGGGCTGCGGCTACTGCCGCTTCTGCTCCCACTCCCGTGGCTT
CTAGTGCTGACGCCCGGGAGGCCAGCCGCGGGACTCTCCACCTGCAAGACCATCGACATGGAGCTGGTGA
AACGGAAGCGCATCGAAGCCATCCGTGGCCAGATCCTGTCCAAACTAAGGCTCGCCAGTCCCCCAAGCCA
GGGGGAGGTACCGCCCGGCCCGCTGCCCGAGGCGGTGCTCGCTTTGTACAACAGCACCCGCGACCGGGTG
GCAGGCGAGAGCGCCGACCCAGAGCCGGAGCCCGAAGCGGACTACTATGCTAAAGAGGTCACCCGCGTGC
TAATGGTGGACCGCAACAACGCCATCTATGAGAAAACCAAAGACATCTCACACAGTATATATATGTTCTT
CAATACGTCAGACATTCGGGAAGCAGTGCCCGAACCCCCATTGCTGTCCCGTGCAGAGCTGCGCTTGCAG
AGATTAAAATCAAGTGTGGAGCAACATGTGGAACTCTACCAGAAATATAGCAACAATTCCTGGCGTTACC
TTGGTAACCGGCTGCTGACCCCCACTGATACGCCTGAGTGGCTGTCTTTTGACGTCACTGGAGTTGTACG
GCAGTGGCTGAACCAAGGAGACGGAATACAGGGCTTTCGATTCAGCGCTCACTGCTCTTGTGACAGCAAA
GATAACAAACTCCACGTGGAAATCAACGGGATCAGCCCCAAACGTCGGGGCGACCTGGGCACCATCCATG
ACATGAACCGGCCCTTCCTGCTCCTCATGGCCACCCCCCTGGAAAGGGCCCAGCACCTGCACAGCTCACG
GCACCGGAGAGCCCTGGATACCAACTATTGCTTCAGCTCCACAGAGAAGAACTGCTGTGTGCGGCAGCTG
TACATTGACTTTAGGAAGGACCTGGGTTGGAAGTGGATCCACGAGCCCAAGGGCTACCATGCCAACTTCT
GTCTGGGACCCTGCCCCTATATTTGGAGCCTGGACACACAGTACAGCAAGGTCCTTGCCCTCTACAACCA
ACACAACCCGGGCGCTTCGGCGTCACCGTGCTGCGTGCCGCAGGCTTTGGAGCCACTGCCCATCGTCTAC
TACGTGGGTCGCAAGCCCAAGGTGGAGCAGTTGTCCAACATGATTGTGCGCTCCTGCAAGTGCAGCTGAA
CCGGTAATCAACCTCTGGATTACAAAATTTGTGAAAGATTGACTGGTATTCTTAACTATGTTGCTCCTTT
TACGCTATGTGGATACGCTGCTTTAATGCCTTTGTATCATGCTATTGCTTCCCGTATGGCTTTCATTTTC
TCCTCCTTGTATAAATCCTGGTTGCTGTCTCTTTATGAGGAGTTGTGGCCCGTTGTCAGGCAACGTGGCG
TGGTGTGCACTGTGTTTGCTGACGCAACCCCCACTGGTTGGGGCATTGCCACCACCTGTCAGCTCCTTTC
CGGGACTTTCGCTTTCCCCCTCCCTATTGCCACGGCGGAACTCATCGCCGCCTGCCTTGCCCGCTGCTGG
ACAGGGGCTCGGCTGTTGGGCACTGACAATTCCGTGGTGTTGTCGGGGAAGCTGACGTCCTTTCCATGGC
TGCTCGCCTGTGTTGCCACCTGGATTCTGCGCGGGACGTCCTTCTGCTACGTCCCTTCGGCCCTCAATCC
AGCGGACCTTCCTTCCCGCGGCCTGCTGCCGGCTCTGCGGCCTCTTCCGCGTCTTCGAGATCTGCCTCGA
CTGTGCCTTCTAGTTGCCAGCCATCTGTTGTTTGCCCCTCCCCCGTGCCTTCCTTGACCCTGGAAGGTGC
CACTCCCACTGTCCTTTCCTAATAAAATGAGGAAATTGCATCGCATTGTCTGAGTAGGTGTCATTCTATT
CTGGGGGGTGGGGTGGGGCAGGACAGCAAGGGGGAGGATTGGGAAGACAATAGCAGGCATGCTGGGGACT
CGAGTTAAGGGCGAATTCCCGATAAGGATCTTCCTAGAGCATGGCTACGTAGATAAGTAGCATGGCGGGT
TAATCATTAACTACAAGGAACCCCTAGTGATGGAGTTGGCCACTCCCTCTCTGCGCGCTCGCTCGCTCAC
TGAGGCCGGGCGACCAAAGGTCGCCCGACGCCCGGGCTTTGCCCGGGCGGCCTCAGTGAGCGAGCGAGCG
CGCAGCCTTAATTAACCTAATTCACTGGCCGTCGTTTTACAACGTCGTGACTGGGAAAACCCTGGCGTTA
CCCAACTTAATCGCCTTGCAGCACATCCCCCTTTCGCCAGCTGGCGTAATAGCGAAGAGGCCCGCACCGA
TCGCCCTTCCCAACAGTTGCGCAGCCTGAATGGCGAATGGG
[124 nt withheld, positions 4872-4995]
C
[91 nt withheld, positions 4997-5087]
A
[49 nt withheld, positions 5089-5137]
CCTTTGACGTTGGAGTCCACGTTCTTT
[37 nt withheld, positions 5165-5201]
ACCCTATCTCGGTCTATTCTTTTGATTTATAAGGGATTTTGCCGATTTCGGCCTATTGGTTAAAAAATGA
GCTGATTTAACAAAAATTTAACGCGAATTTTAACAAAATATTAACGCTTACAATTTAGGTGGCACTTTTC
GGGGAAATGTGCGCGGAACCCCTATTTGTTTATTTTTCTAAATACATTCAAATATGTATCCGCTCATGAG
ACAATAACCCTGATAAATGCTTCAATAATATTGAAAAAGGAAGAGTATGAGTATTCAACATTTCCGTGTC
GCCCTTATTCCCTTTTTTGCGGCATTTTGCCTTCCTGTTTTTGCTCACCCAGAAACGCTGGTGAAAGTAA
AAGATGCTGAAGATCAGTTGGGTGCACGAGTGGGTTACATCGAACTGGATCTCAACAGCGGTAAGATCCT
TGAGAGTTTTCGCCCCGAAGAACGTTTTCCAATGATGAGCACTTTTAAAGTTCTGCTATGTGGCGCGGTA
TTATCCCGTATTGACGCCGGGCAAGAGCAACTCGGTCGCCGCATACACTATTCTCAGAATGACTTGGTTG
AGTACTCACCAGTCACAGAAAAGCATCTTACGGATGGCATGACAGTAAGAGAATTATGCAGTGCTGCCAT
AACCATGAGTGATAACACTGCGGCCAACTTACTTCTGACAACGATCGGAGGACCGAAGGAGCTAACCGCT
TTTTTGCACAACATGGGGGATCATGTAACTCGCCTTGATCGTTGGGAACCGGAGCTGAATGAAGCCATAC
CAAACGACGAGCGTGACACCACGATGCCTGTAGCAATGGCAACAACGTTGCGCAAACTATTAACTGGCGA
ACTACTTACTCTAGCTTCCCGGCAACAATTAATAGACTGGATGGAGGCGGATAAAGTTGCAGGACCACTT
CTGCGCTCGGCCCTTCCGGCTGGCTGGTTTATTGCTGATAAATCTGGAGCCGGTGAGCGTGGGTCTCGCG
GTATCATTGCAGCACTGGGGCCAGATGGTAAGCCCTCCCGTATCGTAGTTATCTACACGACGGGGAGTCA
GGCAACTATGGATGAACGAAATAGACAGATCGCTGAGATAGGTGCCTCACTGATTAAGCATTGGTAACTG
TCAGACCAAGTTTACTCATATATACTTTAGATTGATTTAAAACTTCATTTTTAATTTAAAAGGATCTAGG
TGAAGATCCTTTTTGATAATCTCATGACCAAAATCCCTTAACGTGAGTTTTCGTTCCACTGAGCGTCAGA
CCCCGTAGAAAAGATCAAAGGATCTTCTTGAGATCCTTTTTTTCTGCGCGTAATCTGCTGCTTGCAAACA
AAAAAACCACCGCTACCAGCGGTGGTTTGTTTGCCGGATCAAGAGCTACCAACTCTTTTTCCGAAGGTAA
CTGGCTTCAGCAGAGCGCAGATACCAAATACTGTTCTTCTAGTGTAGCCGTAGTTAGGCCACCACTTCAA
GAACTCTGTAGCACCGCCTACATACCTCGCTCTGCTAATCCTGTTACCAGTGGCTGCTGCCAGTGGCGAT
AAGTCGTGTCTTACCGGGTTGGACTCAAGACGATAGTTACCGGATAAGGCGCAGCGGTCGGGCTGAACGG
GGGGTTCGTGCACACAGCCCAGCTTGGAGCGAACGACCTACACCGAACTGAGATACCTACAGCGTGAGCT
ATGAGAAAGCGCCACGCTTCCCGAAGGGAGAAAGGCGGACAGGTATCCGGTAAGCGGCAGGGTCGGAACA
GGAGAGCGCACGAGGGAGCTTCCAGGGGGAAACGCCTGGTATCTTTATAGTCCTGTCGGGTTTCGCCACC
TCTGACTTGAGCGTCGATTTTTGTGATGCTCGTCAGGGGGGCGGAGCCTATGGAAAAACGCCAGCAACGC
GGCCTTTTTACGGTTCCTGGCCTTTTGCTGGCCTTTTGCTCACATGTTCTTTCCTGCGTTATCCCCTGAT
TCTGTGGATAACCGTATTACCGCCTTTGAGTGAGCTGATACCGCTCGCCGCAGCCGAACGACCGAGCGCA
GCGAGTCAGTGAGCGAGGAAGCG
Features (pLannotate 1.2.2; 14 found; start..end, strand, type, name):
      6..98      +  CDS            lacI (fragment): lac repressor; lacI; The lac repressor binds to the lac operator to inhibit transcription in E. coli. This inhibition can be relieved by adding lactose or isopropyl-β-D-thiogalactopyranoside (IPTG).
    111..132     +  protein_bind   CAP binding site: CAP binding activates transcription in the presence of cAMP. E. coli catabolite activator protein
    147..177     +  promoter       lac promoter: promoter for the E. coli lac operon
    185..201     +  protein_bind   lac operator: The lac repressor binds to the lac operator to inhibit transcription in E. coli. This inhibition can be relieved by adding lactose or isopropyl-β-D-thiogalactopyranoside (IPTG). lac repressor encoded by lacI
    262..392     -  repeat_region  AAV2 ITR (fragment): inverted terminal repeat of adeno-associated virus serotype 2 inverted
   2537..3706    +  CDS            Tgfb1: TGFB1_MOUSE - Experimental evidence at protein level: Swiss-Prot protein existence level 1. [Transforming growth factor beta-1]: Multifunctional protein that regulates the growth and differentiation of various cell types and is involved in various processes, such as normal development, immune function, microglia function and responses to neurodegeneration (PubMed:22781750, PubMed:29909984). Activation into mature form follows different steps: following cleavage of the proprotein in the Golgi apparatus, Latency-associated peptide (LAP) and Transforming growth factor beta-1 (TGF-beta-1) chains r
   3716..4257    +  misc_feature   WPRE (fragment): woodchuck hepatitis virus posttranscriptional regulatory element
   4271..4478    +  polyA_signal   bGH poly(A) signal: bovine growth hormone polyadenylation signal
   4566..4696    +  repeat_region  AAV2 ITR (fragment): inverted terminal repeat of adeno-associated virus serotype 2 inverted
   4710..4867    +  CDS            lacZα (fragment): LacZα fragment of β-galactosidase; lacZ fragment
   4872..5300    +  rep_origin     f1 ori (sequence partly withheld): f1 bacteriophage origin of replication; arrow indicates direction of (+) strand synthesis
   5353..5457    +  promoter       AmpR promoter: bla
   5458..6318    +  CDS            AmpR: β-lactamase; bla; confers resistance to ampicillin, carbenicillin, and related antibiotics
   6489..7077    +  rep_origin     ori: high-copy-number ColE1/pMB1/pBR322/pUC origin of replication
