[The description below was written by a language model from this plasmid's Addgene catalogue record and pLannotate feature annotations shown in this document.]
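Description:
AAV-hRedOpsin-TGFB1 is an adeno-associated virus transfer (cis) plasmid built on the AAV-MCS8 backbone and designed to express mouse transforming growth factor beta 1 in photoreceptors. It is about 7.2 kb in total. In bacteria it replicates from a high-copy ColE1/pUC-type origin and is selected with ampicillin through the β-lactamase gene. An f1 phage origin and leftover lac elements (fragments of lacI and lacZα, the lac promoter and operator, and a CAP binding site) are carried over from the parental cloning vector and have no role in the payload. The record lists a recombination-deficient growth strain, which fits the tendency of ITR repeats to rearrange.

The expression cassette lies between two AAV2 inverted terminal repeats, both annotated as partial matches. The ITRs supply the cis signals needed to replicate the cassette and package it into AAV capsids when rep, cap and helper functions are provided in trans. According to the catalogue entry, the mouse Tgfb1 coding sequence, cloned between NotI and AgeI sites, is driven by the human red opsin promoter. The feature table does not annotate this promoter, but it presumably lies in the roughly 2.1 kb unannotated stretch between the upstream ITR and the Tgfb1 open reading frame. Downstream of the gene are a WPRE, which enhances transcript stability and expression, and a bovine growth hormone polyadenylation signal. No epitope tag or reporter is annotated.

The associated publication title indicates that the vector was used to deliver TGF-β1 to the retina to modulate microglia and protect cones in mouse models of retinal degeneration.
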