Addgene plasmid #164427: AAV-hRedOpsin-TGFB1
Purpose: AAV plasmid expressing TGFB1 in photoreceptors
Depositing lab: Connie Cepko. Depositing organization: Harvard Medical School. Publication: Microglia modulation by TGF-beta1 protects cones in mouse models of retinal degeneration. Wang SK, Xue Y, Cepko CL. J Clin Invest. 2020 Aug 3;130(8):4360-4369. doi: 10.1172/JCI136160. PubMed 32352930.
Backbone
  Vector backbone: AAV-MCS8
  Backbone manufacturer: Jeng-Shin Lee, Harvard University
  Backbone size w/o insert (bp): 6062
  Total vector size (bp): 7244
  Vector type: Mammalian Expression, AAV
Growth in bacteria
  Bacterial resistance: Ampicillin, 100 μg/mL
  Growth temperature: 37°C
  Growth strain: NEB Stable
  Copy number: Unknown
Gene/Insert
  Gene/Insert name: Tgfb1 (alt name: transforming growth factor beta 1)
  Species: M. musculus (mouse)
  Insert size (bp): 1182
  Entrez Gene: Tgfb1 (a.k.a. TGF-beta1, TGFbeta1, Tgfb, Tgfb-1)
  Promoter: human red opsin
  Cloning method: Restriction Enzyme; 5′ cloning site NotI (not destroyed); 3′ cloning site AgeI (not destroyed)
  Sequencing primers: 5′ gtggccagatcctgtccaaa; 3′ tccgctggattgagggccgaa
Terms and licenses: Academic/Nonprofit Terms; Industry Terms: Not Available to Industry
How to cite: AAV-hRedOpsin-TGFB1 was a gift from Connie Cepko (Addgene plasmid # 164427 ; http://n2t.net/addgene:164427 ; RRID:Addgene_164427)
